>Addgene plasmid #226575 | ss-SigmaR1DTM-mNeonGreen | addgene full sequence | sequence record 451901 | Addgene NGS Result
CCGCGCAGTGCTCCGGTAGCGCTTGCCATTTCCAGTGGTGTAACTCCACTTAAAGGTACTGATGATGGTT
TTGTCGTTGGGGTAAGTCTTCTTCGACCTGCACCAGTCCGCAGCGGTCAGCGAGTTGGTCATCACAGGAC
CGTCAGCAGGGAAACCAGTCCCCTTCACCTGGGCCTCTCCTTTGATGTGGCTTCCCTCGTAGGTGTAGCG
GTAGTTAACAGTAAGGGAGGCACCATCTTCAAACTGCATTGTGCGATGGACTTGGTAGCCGGAGCCATCT
ACCATGGCGGCCTGGAAAGGCGACATCCCGTCAGGGTAGGGCAGGTACTGATGGAAGCCATACCCGATAT
GAGGGACCAGAATCCAGGGGGAGAACTGGAGGTCACCCTTGGTGGACTTCAGGTTTAACTCCTCATAACC
ATCATTTGGATTGCCGGTGCCCTGACCCACCATGTCAAAGTCCACACCGTTGATGGAGCCAAAGATGTGT
AACTCATGTGTCGCTGGGAGAGAGGCCATGTTATCCTCCTCGCCCTTGCTCACCATGGTGGCGACCGGTG
GATCCCGGGCCCGCGGTACCCTAGGGTCCTGGCCAAAGAGGTAGGTGGTGAGCTCAAGCCGGAGGCCCCG
AGCATAGGAGCGAAGAGTATAGAAGAGGGTGAGGAAGTCCTGGGTGCTGAAGACAGTGTCGGCCAGCGCG
AAGGCCAGGGTGGATGGGATGACGCCCCGGCCGTACTCCACCATCCATGTGTTTGGCCCCCACTCCACAG
CTGTTGCCTCACCAGGCCCGTGTACTACCGTCTCCCCTGGGTAGAAGACCTCACTTTTGGTGGTGCCCTC
TCTCCACTGGTGGAAGGTGCCAGAGATGATGGTATCCGAGATCTCAGCCCAGTAGCGCCCCGAGTGGCCG
CGGGAGCCCAAGGCGGTGCCGAAGAGCAGCACATACTCGGACAGCGAGGCGTGCAGAAGGCACATGGCGC
CCATCCAGCCACCCGCATTCACGAACACCCACTGCAGCTCCTCGTCGGGCAGCACGTGGCCTGGGTGCAG
CCGCCGCAGCTCCACGATCAGACGAGAGAAGGCCAGCTCGTGGTCCAGCCCAGCGTACTGCCGCGCCAAC
TGCGCTATCTCTTCGCGCTGGAAGACGAAGCTCTGCGTACCCATCTCGAGATCTGAGTCCGGTAGCGCTA
GCGGATCTGACGGTTCACTAAACCAGCTCTGCTTATATAGACCTCCCACCGTACACGCCTACCGCCCATT
TGCGTCAATGGGGCGGAGTTGTTACGACATTTTGGAAAGTCCCGTTGATTTTGGTGCCAAAACAAACTCC
CATTGACGTCAATGGGGTGGAGACTTGGAAATCCCCGTGAGTCAAACCGCTATCCACGCCCATTGATGTA
CTGCCAAAACCGCATCACCATGGTAATAGCGATGACTAATACGTAGATGTACTGCCAAGTAGGAAAGTCC
CATAAGGTCATGTACTGGGCATAATGCCAGGCGGGCCATTTACCGTCATTGACGTCAATAGGGGGCGTAC
TTGGCATATGATACACTTGATGTACTGCCAAGTGGGCAGTTTACCGTAAATACTCCACCCATTGACGTCA
ATGGAAAGTCCCTATTGGCGTTACTATGGGAACATACGTCATTATTGACGTCAATGGGCGGGGGTCGTTG
GGCGGTCAGCCAGGCGGGCCATTTACCGTAAGTTATGTAACGCGGAACTCCATATATGGGCTATGAACTA
ATGACCCCGTAATTGATTACTATTAATAACTAATGCATGGCGGTAATACGGTTATCCACAGAATCAGGGG
ATAACGCAGGAAAGAACATGTGAGCAAAAGGCCAGCAAAAGGCCAGGAACCGTAAAAAGGCCGCGTTGCT
GGCGTTTTTCCATAGGCTCCGCCCCCCTGACGAGCATCACAAAAATCGACGCTCAAGTCAGAGGTGGCGA
AACCCGACAGGACTATAAAGATACCAGGCGTTTCCCCCTGGAAGCTCCCTCGTGCGCTCTCCTGTTCCGA
CCCTGCCGCTTACCGGATACCTGTCCGCCTTTCTCCCTTCGGGAAGCGTGGCGCTTTCTCATAGCTCACG
CTGTAGGTATCTCAGTTCGGTGTAGGTCGTTCGCTCCAAGCTGGGCTGTGTGCACGAACCCCCCGTTCAG
CCCGACCGCTGCGCCTTATCCGGTAACTATCGTCTTGAGTCCAACCCGGTAAGACACGACTTATCGCCAC
TGGCAGCAGCCACTGGTAACAGGATTAGCAGAGCGAGGTATGTAGGCGGTGCTACAGAGTTCTTGAAGTG
GTGGCCTAACTACGGCTACACTAGAAGAACAGTATTTGGTATCTGCGCTCTGCTGAAGCCAGTTACCTTC
GGAAAAAGAGTTGGTAGCTCTTGATCCGGCAAACAAACCACCGCTGGTAGCGGTGGTTTTTTTGTTTGCA
AGCAGCAGATTACGCGCAGAAAAAAAGGATCTCAAGAAGATCCTTTGATCTTTTCTACGGGGTCTGACGC
TCAGTGGAACGAAAACTCACGTTAAGGGATTTTGGTCATGAGATTATCAAAAAGGATCTTCACCTAGATC
CTTTTAAATTAAAAATGAAGTTTTAAATCAATCTAAAGTATATATGAGTAACCTGAGGCTATGGCAGGGC
CTGCCGCCCCGACGTTGGCTGCGAGCCCTGGGCCTTCACCCGAACTTGGGGGGTGGGGTGGGGAAAAGGA
AGAAACGCGGGCGTATTGGCCCCAATGGGGTCTCGGTGGGGTATCGACAGAGTGCCAGCCCTGGGACCGA
ACCCCGCGTTTATGAACAAACGACCCAACACCGTGCGTTTTATTCTGTCTTTTTATTGCCGTCATAGCGC
GGGTTCCTTCCGGTATTGTCTCCTTCCGTGTTTCAGTTAGCCTCCCCCTAGGGTGGGCGAAGAACTCCAG
CATGAGATCCCCGCGCTGGAGGATCATCCAGCCGGCGTCCCGGAAAACGATTCCGAAGCCCAACCTTTCA
TAGAAGGCGGCGGTGGAATCGAAATCTCGTGATGGCAGGTTGGGCGTCGCTTGGTCGGTCATTTCGAACC
CCAGAGTCCCGCTCAGAAGAACTCGTCAAGAAGGCGATAGAAGGCGATGCGCTGCGAATCGGGAGCGGCG
ATACCGTAAAGCACGAGGAAGCGGTCAGCCCATTCGCCGCCAAGCTCTTCAGCAATATCACGGGTAGCCA
ACGCTATGTCCTGATAGCGGTCCGCCACACCCAGCCGGCCACAGTCGATGAATCCAGAAAAGCGGCCATT
TTCCACCATGATATTCGGCAAGCAGGCATCGCCATGGGTCACGACGAGATCCTCGCCGTCGGGCATGCTC
GCCTTGAGCCTGGCGAACAGTTCGGCTGGCGCGAGCCCCTGATGCTCTTCGTCCAGATCATCCTGATCGA
CAAGACCGGCTTCCATCCGAGTACGTGCTCGCTCGATGCGATGTTTCGCTTGGTGGTCGAATGGGCAGGT
AGCCGGATCAAGCGTATGCAGCCGCCGCATTGCATCAGCCATGATGGATACTTTCTCGGCAGGAGCAAGG
TGAGATGACAGGAGATCCTGCCCCGGCACTTCGCCCAATAGCAGCCAGTCCCTTCCCGCTTCAGTGACAA
CGTCGAGCACAGCTGCGCAAGGAACGCCCGTCGTGGCCAGCCACGATAGCCGCGCTGCCTCGTCTTGCAG
TTCATTCAGGGCACCGGACAGGTCGGTCTTGACAAAAAGAACCGGGCGCCCCTGCGCTGACAGCCGGAAC
ACGGCGGCATCAGAGCAGCCGATTGTCTGTTGTGCCCAGTCATAGCCGAATAGCCTCTCCACCCAAGCGG
CCGGAGAACCTGCGTGCAATCCATCTTGTTCAATCATGCGAAACGATCCTCATCCTGTCTCTTGATCGAT
CTTTGCAAAAGCCTAGGCCTCCAAAAAAGCCTCCTCACTACTTCTGGAATAGCTCAGAGGCCGAGGCGGC
CTCGGCCTCTGCATAAATAAAAAAAATTAGTCAGCCATGGGGCGGAGAATGGGCGGAACTGGGCGGAGTT
AGGGGCGGGATGGGCGGAGTTAGGGGCGGGACTATGGTTGCTGACTAATTGAGATGCATGCTTTGCATAC
TTCTGCCTGCTGGGGAGCCTGGGGACTTTCCACACCTGGTTGCTGACTAATTGAGATGCATGCTTTGCAT
ACTTCTGCCTGCTGGGGAGCCTGGGGACTTTCCACACCCTAACTGACACACATTCCACAGCTGGTTCTTT
CCGCCTCAGGACTCTTCCTTTTTCAATATTATTGAAGCATTTATCAGGGTTATTGTCTCATGAGCGGATA
CATATTTGAATGTATTTAGAAAAATAAACAAATAGGGGTTCCGCGCACATTTCCCCGAAAAGTGCCACCT
G
[124 nt withheld, positions 4412-4535]
C
[91 nt withheld, positions 4537-4627]
A
[49 nt withheld, positions 4629-4677]
CCTTTGACGTTGGAGTCCACGTTCTTT
[37 nt withheld, positions 4705-4741]
ACCCTATCTCGGTCTATTCTTTTGATTTATAAGGGATTTTGCCGATTTCGGCCTATTGGTTAAAAAATGA
GCTGATTTAACAAAAATTTAACGCGAATTTTAACAAAATATTAACGCTTACAATTTACGCCTTAAGATAC
ATTGATGAGTTTGGACAAACCACAACTAGAATGCAGTGAAAAAAATGCTTTATTTGTGAAATTTGTGATG
CTATTGCTTTATTTGTAACCATTATAAGCTGCAATAAACAAGTTAACAACAACAATTGCATTCATTTTAT
GTTTCAGGTTCAGGGGGAGGTGTGGGAGGTTTTTTAAAGCAAGTAAAACCTCTACAAATGTGGTATGGCT
GATTATGATCTAGAGTCGCGGCCGCTTACTTGTACAGCTCGTCCATGCCCATCACATCGGTAAAGGCCTT
TTGCCACTCCTTGAAGTTGAGCTCGGTCTTGGAGTGCTTGAGCTCCGTCTTACGGAACACGTACATCGGC
TGGTTCTTCAGATAGTTAGCCGCCATTGGCTTGGCAAAGGTGTAGGTGGT
Features (pLannotate 1.2.2; 16 found; start..end, strand, type, name):
    554..580     -  misc_feature   MCS (fragment): multiple cloning site
    583..1164    -  CDS            SIGMAR1 (fragment): SGMR1_HUMAN - Also known as OPRS1, SRBP. Experimental evidence at protein level: Swiss-Prot protein existence level 1. Functions in lipid transport from the endoplasmic reticulum and is involved in a wide array of cellular functions probably through regulation of the biogenesis of lipid microdomains at the plasma membrane. Involved in the regulation of different receptors it plays a role in BDNF signaling and EGF signaling. Also regulates ion channels like the potassium channel and could modulate neurotransmitter release. Plays a role in calcium signaling through modulation together with ANK2
   1165..1192    -  misc_feature   MCS (fragment): multiple cloning site
   1215..1418    -  promoter       CMV promoter: human cytomegalovirus (CMV) immediate early promoter
   1419..1722    -  enhancer       CMV enhancer: human cytomegalovirus immediate early enhancer
   1897..2485    -  rep_origin     ori: high-copy-number ColE1/pMB1/pBR322/pUC origin of replication
   2707..2723    +  polyA_signal   bGH poly(A) signal (fragment): bovine growth hormone polyadenylation signal
   2814..2861    -  polyA_signal   HSV TK poly(A) signal: herpes simplex virus thymidine kinase polyadenylation signal (Cole and Stacy, 1985)
   2920..3072    -  CDS            ble (fragment): BLE_KLEPN - Experimental evidence at protein level: Swiss-Prot protein existence level 1. Binding protein with a strong affinity to the bleomycin family of antibiotics. Binds to CL990; an antimitotic-antibiotic compound. From Klebsiella pneumoniae.
   3093..3887    -  CDS            NeoR/KanR: aminoglycoside phosphotransferase from Tn5; aph(3')-II (or nptII); confers resistance to neomycin, kanamycin, and G418 (Geneticin®)
   3922..4279    -  promoter       SV40 promoter: SV40 enhancer and early promoter
   4281..4385    -  promoter       AmpR promoter: bla
   4412..4840    +  rep_origin     f1 ori (sequence partly withheld): f1 bacteriophage origin of replication; arrow indicates direction of (+) strand synthesis
   4874..4995    -  polyA_signal   SV40 poly(A) signal: SV40 polyadenylation signal
   5018..5101    -  CDS            large T antigen (fragment): large T antigen from SV40 (simian virus 40)
   5120..546     -  CDS            mNeonGreen (across the origin): mNeonGreen is a basic (constitutively fluorescent) green/yellow fluorescent protein published in 2013, derived from Branchiostoma lanceolatum. It is reported to be a very rapidly-maturing monomer with moderate acid sensitivity.
