[The description below was written by a language model from this plasmid's Addgene catalogue record and pLannotate feature annotations shown in this document.]
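Description:
ss-SigmaR1DTM-mNeonGreen is a mammalian expression plasmid of about 5.3 kb built on the mNeonGreen-N1 backbone, an N1-style vector in which an insert is placed upstream of, and in frame with, a fluorescent protein. It is propagated in E. coli from a high-copy ColE1/pUC-type origin and selected with kanamycin. The resistance gene is the Tn5 aminoglycoside phosphotransferase (NeoR/KanR), which sits behind both a bacterial bla promoter and the SV40 enhancer/early promoter and is followed by an HSV TK polyadenylation signal. The same cassette can therefore provide G418 selection in mammalian cells. An f1 origin is also present. The short annotated fragments of ble, bGH poly(A) and SV40 large T antigen appear to be backbone remnants rather than functional elements.

The expression cassette is driven by the human CMV immediate-early enhancer and promoter and terminated by the SV40 poly(A) signal. It encodes a mutant form of human SIGMAR1 (Sigma-1 receptor) lacking its transmembrane region, consistent with the feature table annotating only a partial SIGMAR1 coding sequence flanked by multiple cloning site remnants. mNeonGreen, a bright monomeric green/yellow fluorescent protein, is fused to the C terminus. According to the depositor's comment, the construct is also fused to residues 1–18 of human BiP. The "ss" in the name suggests this serves as a signal sequence directing the truncated protein into the endoplasmic reticulum, although the feature table does not annotate the segment separately.

The plasmid is suited to live-cell or fixed-cell fluorescence imaging of the transmembrane-deleted SigmaR1 mutant, and the associated publication concerns the role of SigmaR1 in shaping rough ER membrane sheets.
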