Addgene plasmid #226575: ss-SigmaR1DTM-mNeonGreen
Purpose: Encodes mutant SigmaR1 protein (transmembrane region deletion) labeled with mNeonGreen
Depositing lab: Gia Voeltz. Depositing organization: University of Colorado, Boulder. Publication: SigmaR1 shapes rough endoplasmic reticulum membrane sheets. Sawyer EM, Jensen LE, Meehl JB, Larsen KP, Petito DA, Hurley JH, Voeltz GK. Dev Cell. 2024 Jul 2:S1534-5807(24)00382-4. doi: 10.1016/j.devcel.2024.06.005. PubMed 38971154.
Backbone
  Vector backbone: mNeonGreen-N1
  Vector type: Mammalian Expression
Growth in bacteria
  Bacterial resistance: Kanamycin, 50 μg/mL
  Growth temperature: 37°C
  Growth strain: DH5alpha
  Copy number: High Copy
Gene/Insert
  Gene/Insert name: SigmaR1 (Sigma-1 Receptor)
  Species: H. sapiens (human)
  Entrez Gene: SIGMAR1 (a.k.a. ALS16, DSMA2, OPRS1, SIG-1R, SR-BP, SR-BP1, SRBP, hSigmaR1, sigma1R)
  Tag / fusion protein: mNeonGreen (C terminal on insert)
  Cloning method: Restriction Enzyme; 5′ cloning site Unknown (unknown if destroyed)
Terms and licenses: Academic/Nonprofit Terms; Industry Terms: Not Available to Industry
Depositor comments: SigmaR1 construct is fused to human BiP (AA#1-18)
How to cite: ss-SigmaR1DTM-mNeonGreen was a gift from Gia Voeltz (Addgene plasmid # 226575 ; http://n2t.net/addgene:226575 ; RRID:Addgene_226575)
